>Addgene plasmid #63812 | LacI_PlacO1_crtEBI_13 | depositor full sequence | sequence record 106545 | Full Sequence
CATAATGTGCCTGTCAAATGGACGAAGCAGGGATTCTGCAAACCCTATGCTACTCCCTCGAGCCGTCAAT
TGTCTGATTCGTTACCAATTATGACAACTTGACGGCTACATCATTCACTTTTTCTTCACAACCGGCACGG
AACTCGCTCGGGCTGGCCCCGGTGCATTTTTTAAATACCCGCGAGAAATAGAGTTGATCGTCAAAACCAA
CATTGCGACCGACGGTGGCGATAGGCATCCGGGTGGTGCTCAAAAGCAGCTTCGCCTGGCTGATACGTTG
GTCCTCGCGCCAGCTTAAGTTATGTAAAGCCTGGGGTGCCTAATGAGTGAGCTAACTCACATTAATTGCG
TTGCGCTCACTGCCCGCTTTCCAGTCGGGAAACCTGTCGTGCCAGCTGCATTAATGAATCGGCCAACGCG
CGGGGAGAGGCGGTTTGCGTATTGGGCGCCAGGGTGGTTTTTCTTTTCACCAGTGAGACGGGCAACAGCT
GATTGCCCTTCACCGCCTGGCCCTGAGAGAGTTGCAGCAAGCGGTCCACGCTGGTTTGCCCCAGCAGGCG
AAAATCCTGTTTGATGGTGGTTAACGGCGGGATATAACATGAGCTGTCTTCGGTATCGTCGTATCCCACT
ACCGAGATATCCGCACCAACGCGCAGCCCGGACTCGGTAATGGCGCGCATTGCGCCCAGCGCCATCTGAT
CGTTGGCAACCAGCATCGCAGTGGGAACGATGCCCTCATTCAGCATTTGCATGGTTTGTTGAAAACCGGA
CATGGCACTCCAGTCGCCTTCCCGTTCCGCTATCGGCTGAATTTGATTGCGAGTGAGATATTTATGCCAG
CCAGCCAGACGCAGACGCGCCGAGACAGAACTTAATGGGCCCGCTAACAGCGCGATTTGCTGGTGACCCA
ATGCGACCAGATGCTCCACGCCCAGTCGCGTACCGTCTTCATGGGAGAAAATAATACTGTTGATGGGTGT
CTGGTCAGAGACATCAAGAAATAACGCCGGAACATTAGTGCAGGCAGCTTCCACAGCAATGGCATCCTGG
TCATCCAGCGGATAGTTAATGATCAGCCCACTGACGCGTTGCGCGAGAAGATTGTGCACCGCCGCTTTAC
AGGCTTCGACGCCGCTTCGTTCTACCATCGACACCACCACGCTGGCACCCAGTTGATCGGCGCGAGATTT
AATCGCCGCGACAATTTGCGACGGCGCGTGCAGGGCCAGACTGGAGGTGGCAACGCCAATCAGCAACGAC
TGTTTGCCCGCCAGTTGTTGTGCCACGCGGTTGGGAATGTAATTCAGCTCCGCCATCGCCGCTTCCACTT
TTTCCCGCGTTTTCGCAGAAACGTGGCTGGCCTGGTTCACCACGCGGGAAACGGTCTGATAAGAGACACC
GGCATACTCTGCGACATCGTATAACGTTACTGGTTTCACATTCACCACCCTGAATTGACTCTCTTCCGGG
CGCTATCATGCCATACCGCGAAAGGTTTTGCGCCATTCGATGGTGTCAACGTAAATGCATGCCGCTTCGC
CTTCCGGCCACCAGAATAGCCTGCGATTCAACGTCGACAATTGTGAGCGGATAACAATTGACATTGTGAG
CGGATAACAAGATACTGAGCACATCAGCAGGACGCACTGACCGAATTCGATTTTTAGGAACAGTTAAGGA
GGTTAATAATGGCATTCGAACAACGTATTGAAGCTGCTATGGCTGCTGCTATTGCACGTGGCCAGGGTAG
CGAAGCTCCGTCCAAACTGGCAACTGCGCTGGACTACGCTGTCACCCCTGGTGGTGCGCGCATTCGTCCG
ACTCTGCTGCTGTCTGTCGCCACCGCTTGCGGCGATGACCGTCCTGCCCTGAGCGACGCGGCTGCGGTTG
CCCTGGAACTGATCCATTGCGCTTCTCTGGTGCATGACGACCTGCCGTGCTTCGACGACGCTGAAATCCG
TCGTGGTAAGCCAACCGTTCATCGTGCATACAGCGAACCGCTGGCTATCCTGACTGGTGATTCCCTGATC
GTTATGGGTTTCGAAGTTCTGGCGCGTGCGGCGGCTGATCAGCCACAACGTGCCCTGCAACTGGTAACGG
CTCTGGCGGTACGCACTGGTATGCCGATGGGCATCTGCGCTGGTCAGGGTTGGGAAAGCGAATCTCAGAT
CAACCTGTCTGCATACCACCGTGCCAAAACTGGTGCCCTGTTCATCGCGGCTACTCAGATGGGCGCAATC
GCAGCGGGTTACGAGGCGGAACCGTGGGAAGAACTGGGTGCGCGTATCGGCGAAGCGTTCCAGGTTGCAG
ATGATCTGCGTGACGCGCTGTGCGATGCCGAAACCCTGGGTAAGCCGGCAGGTCAGGACGAAATCCATGC
ACGTCCGAACGCTGTTCGCGAGTATGGTGTAGAAGGCGCGGCTAAACGCCTGAAAGACATCCTGGGTGGC
GCGATCGCATCCATCCCGTCCTGTCCAGGTGAAGCAATGCTGGCAGAGATGGTTCGTCGCTACGCCGAGA
AAATCGTTCCAGCTCAAGTTGCTGCACGCGTGTAAGAGTACAATAGAAATTAAAATCAGGAGGTCAACAA
TGATTGCTTCTGCTGATCTGGATGCGTGTCGTGAAATGATTCGTACCGGCTCCTATAGCTTTCATGCCGC
TTCTCGTCTGCTGCCGGAACGCGTACGTGCGCCGAGCCTGGCGCTGTACGCCTTCTGCCGTGTAGCTGAC
GATGCTGTGGATGAAGCTGTTAACGATGGCCAGCGTGAAGAAGATGCTGAAGTGAAACGCCGCGCAGTAC
TGAGCCTGCGTGATCGTCTGGATCTGGTGTATGGCGGCCGTCCGCGTAACGCTCCTGCTGACCGCGCCTT
TGCGGCGGTCGTCGAAGAATTTGAAATGCCGCGTGCTCTGCCGGAAGCGCTGCTGGAAGGTCTGGCGTGG
GATGCGGTAGGCCGTTCCTACGACTCCTTCAGCGGTGTTCTGGATTACTCTGCGCGTGTTGCCGCAGCCG
TTGGCGCGATGATGTGTGTTCTGATGCGCGTTCGCGATCCTGATGTCCTGGCTCGTGCGTGCGATCTGGG
TCTGGCGATGCAACTGACCAACATCGCTCGTGACGTTGGCACTGACGCCCGTTCTGGTCGCATCTACCTG
CCGCGCGACTGGATGGAAGAGGAAGGCCTGCCGGTGGAAGAGTTCCTGGCACGCCCGGTGGTTGATGATC
GCATCCGTGCAGTCACTCACCGCCTGCTGCGCGCTGCGGACCGTCTGTACCTGCGTTCTGAGGCCGGTGT
GTGTGGCCTGCCGCTGGCTTGTCGTCCGGGCATTTACGCGGCACGTCACATCTATGCTGGTATTGGTGAT
GAAATCGCGCGTAACGGTTATGATTCTGTTACCCGTCGCGCTTTCACCACTCGTCGCCAGAAACTGGTTT
GGCTGGGTCTGTCCGCTACTCGCGCTGCTCTGAGCCCATTCGGTCCAGGTTGTGCAACCCTGCACGCCGC
TCCGGAACCAGAAGTCGCATTCCTGGTTAACGCGGCAGCACGCGCTCGTCCTCAGCGTGGCCGTAGCGAA
GCTCTGATTAGCGTTCTGGCTCAACTGGAGGCTCAGGATCGTCAGATCAGCCGCCAGCGTCTGGGTAACC
GTGCGAACCCGATCTAACTCGAAGCTTAGATTTTAAATAACAATACTAAGGAGGTGCAACATGCCATCTA
TTTCTCCAGCCTCTGACGCTGATCGTGCTCTGGTTATCGGCTCTGGCCTGGGCGGCCTGGCCGCTGCTAT
GCGTCTGGGTGCAAAAGGTTGGCGTGTTACCGTAATCGATAAACTGGACGTTCCGGGTGGCCGTGGCTCC
AGCATCACGCAGGAGGGCCATCGTTTTGACCTGGGCCCGACCATTGTTACTGTACCTCAAAGCCTGCGTG
ACCTGTGGAAAACTTGCGGTCGCGACTTCGACGCAGATGTGGAGCTGAAACCGATTGACCCATTCTACGA
AGTTCGTTGGCCAGATGGCTCTCACTTTACCGTTCGTCAGTCTACTGAAGCTATGAAAGCTGAAGTAGCA
CGCCTGTCTCCAGGCGATGTTGCGGGCTACGAGAAATTCCTGAAGGATTCCGAGAAACGTTATTGGTTCG
GTTATGAGGACCTGGGTCGTCGCTCCATGCACAAACTGTGGGATCTGATCAAAGTCCTGCCGACCTTCGG
CATGATGCGTGCTGATCGTTCCGTCTACCAGCACGCGGCCCTGCGCGTCAAGGATGAACGCCTGCGCATG
GCGCTGTCCTTCCATCCTCTGTTCATTGGTGGTGATCCGTTCAATGTGACCAGCATGTACATCCTGGTAT
CTCAACTGGAGAAAGAATTTGGTGTACATTACGCGATCGGCGGTGTGGCCGCCATCGCAGCCGCGATGGC
GAAAGTGATTGAAGGTCAGGGCGGCTCCTTCCGCATGAACACTGAAGTGGACGAAATCCTGGTTGAAAAA
GGCACCGCTACCGGTGTTCGCCTGGCGTCTGGCGAAGTACTGCGCGCTGGTCTGGTTGTAAGCAATGCGG
ACGCAGGCCATACCTACATGCGTCTGCTGCGCAATCACCCTCGCCGTCGTTGGACTGACGCCCACGTTAA
ATCTCGCCGCTGGAGCATGGGCCTGTTTGTTTGGTACTTTGGCACCAAAGGTACTAAAGGCATGTGGCCG
GATGTGGGTCATCACACCATCGTGAACGCTCCGCGTTACAAAGGCCTGGTTGAGGACATCTTCCTGAAAG
GTAAACTGGCCAAAGACATGTCCCTGTACATCCATCGTCCATCTATCACTGATCCGACCGTTGCGCCAGA
AGGCGACGATACCTTCTACGCGCTGTCCCCAGTGCCGCACCTGAAACAGGCACAGCCGGTAGACTGGCAG
GCGGTTGCGGAGCCGTACCGCGAAAGCGTCCTGGAAGTCCTGGAACAATCCATGCCGGGCATTGGTGAAC
GCATTGGTCCAAGCCTGGTGTTCACGCCAGAAACTTTCCGTGATCGTTACCTGTCCCCGTGGGGTGCAGG
CTTCTCTATCGAACCGCGCATCCTGCAATCTGCTTGGTTCCGTCCGCATAATATCTCTGAAGAAGTCGCA
AATCTGTTTCTGGTTGGTGCGGGCACCCACCCAGGTGCCGGTGTACCGGGTGTTATTGGCTCTGCGGAGG
TCATGGCGAAACTGGCTCCGGATGCGCCGCGTGCGCGCCGTGAAGCTGAACCGGCTGAGCGCCTGGCAGC
AGAATAACCATAACACACACACACACAAGGTCGTCACAGCACCGGTGCTTAATAAAGATCTTCGACGTCT
GCTGTGTAAAAAAAAACCCCGCCCCTGACAGGGCGGGGTTTTTTTTCGCGGTTGTGAATGCCATATGGCT
GTGCTGTGGTATAAACGCAGAAAGGCCCACCCGAAGGTGAGCCAGTGTGACTCTAGTAGAGAGCGTTCAC
CGACAAACAACAGATAAAACGAAAGGCCCAGTCTTTCGACTGAGCCTTTCGTTTTATTTGATGCCTGGCC
TAGGTTCACGTAAGAGGTTCCAACTTTCACCATAATGAAATAAGATCACTACCGGGCGTATTTTTTGAGT
TATCGAGATTTTCAGGAGCTAAGGAAGCTAAAATGGAGAAAAAAATCACTGGATATACCACCGTTGATAT
ATCCCAATGGCATCGTAAAGAACATTTTGAGGCATTTCAGTCAGTTGCTCAATGTACCTATAACCAGACC
GTTCAGCTGGATATTACGGCCTTTTTAAAGACCGTAAAGAAAAATAAGCACAAGTTTTATCCGGCCTTTA
TTCACATTCTTGCCCGCCTGATGAATGCTCATCCGGAATTTCGTATGGCAATGAAAGACGGTGAGCTGGT
GATATGGGATAGTGTTCACCCTTGTTACACCGTTTTCCATGAGCAAACTGAAACGTTTTCATCGCTCTGG
AGTGAATACCACGACGATTTCCGGCAGTTTCTACACATATATTCGCAAGATGTGGCGTGTTACGGTGAAA
ACCTGGCCTATTTCCCTAAAGGGTTTATTGAGAATATGTTTTTCGTCTCAGCCAATCCCTGGGTGAGTTT
CACCAGTTTTGATTTAAACGTGGCCAATATGGACAACTTCTTCGCCCCCGTTTTCACCATGGGCAAATAT
TATACGCAAGGCGACAAGGTGCTGATGCCGCTGGCGATTCAGGTTCATCATGCCGTTTGTGATGGCTTCC
ATGTCGGCAGAATGCTTAATGAATTACAACAGTACTGCGATGAGTGGCAGGGCGGGGCGTAATTTGATAT
CGGTACCGCTTGGACTCCTGTTGATAGATCCAGTAATGACCTCAGAACTCCATCTGGATTTGTTCAGAAC
GCTCGGTTGCCGCCGGGCGTTTTTTATTGGTGAGAATCCAAGCACCCGGGCATGACCAAAATCCCTTAAC
GTGAGTTTTCGTTCCACTGAGCGTCAGACCCCGTAGAAAAGATCAAAGGATCTTCTTGAGATCCTTTTTT
TCTGCGCGTAATCTGCTGCTTGCAAACAAAAAAACCACCGCTACCAGCGGTGGTTTGTTTGCCGGATCAA
GAGCTACCAACTCTTTTTCCGAAGGTAACTGGCTTCAGCAGAGCGCAGATACCAAATACTGTCCTTCTAG
TGTAGCCGTAGTTAGGCCACCACTTCAAGAACTCTGTAGCACCGCCTACATACCTCGCTCTGCTAATCCT
GTTACCAGTGGCTGCTGCCAGTGGCGATAAGTCGTGTCTTACCGGGTTGGACTCAAGACGATAGTTACCG
GATAAGGCGCAGCGGTCGGGCTGAACGGGGGGTTCGTGCACACAGCCCAGCTTGGAGCGAACGACCTACA
CCGAACTGAGATACCTACAGCGTGAGCTATGAGAAAGCGCCACGCTTCCCGAAGGGAGAAAGGCGGACAG
GTATCCGGTAAGCGGCAGGGTCGGAACAGGAGAGCGCACGAGGGAGCTTCCAGGGGGAAACGCCTGGTAT
CTTTATAGTCCTGTCGGGTTTCGCCACCTCTGACTTGAGCGTCGATTTTTGTGATGCTCGTCAGGGGGGC
GGAGCCTATGGAAAAACGCCAGCAACGCGGCCTTTTTACGGTTCCTGGCCTTTTGCTGGCCTTTTGCTCA
CATGTTCTTTCCTGCGTTATCCCCTGATTCTGTGGATAACCGTATTACCGCCTTTGAGTGAGCTGATACC
TGGATCCTGATAAATGATTTCTGCAGAAAA
Features (pLannotate 1.2.2; 16 found; start..end, strand, type, name):
     89..299     -  CDS            araC (fragment): L-arabinose regulatory protein; araC
    323..344     -  protein_bind   CAP binding site: CAP binding activates transcription in the presence of cAMP. E. coli catabolite activator protein
    357..1439    -  CDS            lacI: lac repressor; lacI; The lac repressor binds to the lac operator to inhibit transcription in E. coli. This inhibition can be relieved by adding lactose or isopropyl-β-D-thiogalactopyranoside (IPTG).
   1440..1517    -  promoter       lacI promoter: lacI
   1581..1597    +  protein_bind   lac operator: The lac repressor binds to the lac operator to inhibit transcription in E. coli. This inhibition can be relieved by adding lactose or isopropyl-β-D-thiogalactopyranoside (IPTG). lac repressor encoded by lacI
   1604..1620    +  protein_bind   lac operator: The lac repressor binds to the lac operator to inhibit transcription in E. coli. This inhibition can be relieved by adding lactose or isopropyl-β-D-thiogalactopyranoside (IPTG). lac repressor encoded by lacI
   1620..1652    +  promoter       PLtetO-1 promoter (fragment): modified phage lambda PL promoter with tet operator sites (Lutz and Bujard, 1997)
   1689..2552    +  CDS            crtE: CRTE_RHOS4 - Protein inferred from homology: Swiss-Prot protein existence level 3. Catalyzes the condensation of farnesyl diphosphate (FPP) and isopentenyl diphosphate (IPP) to yield geranylgeranyl diphosphate (GGPP) needed for biosynthesis of carotenoids and diterpenes. From Rhodobacter sphaeroides (strain ATCC 17023 / DSM 158 / JCM 6121 / NBRC 12203 / NCIMB 8253 / ATH 2.4.1.) (Cereibacter sphaeroides).
   2590..3654    +  CDS            crtB: CRTB_RHOS4 - Protein inferred from homology: Swiss-Prot protein existence level 3. Involved in the biosynthesis of carotenoids. Catalyzes the condensation of two molecules of geranylgeranyl diphosphate (GGPP) to give prephytoene diphosphate (PPPP) and the subsequent rearrangement of the cyclopropylcarbinyl intermediate to yield phytoene (By similarity). From Rhodobacter sphaeroides (strain ATCC 17023 / DSM 158 / JCM 6121 / NBRC 12203 / NCIMB 8253 / ATH 2.4.1.) (Cereibacter sphaeroides).
   3734..5212    +  CDS            crtI (fragment): CRTI_RHOCB - Experimental evidence at protein level: Swiss-Prot protein existence level 1. Converts phytoene into all-trans-neurosporene as the major product, via the intermediary of phytofluene and zeta-carotene, by the introduction of three double bonds. Both intermediates, phytofluene and zeta-carotene, can be used as substrates and converted to neurosporene. 1,2-epoxy phytoene is also a suitable substrate whereas the C30 diapophytoene is not. From Rhodobacter capsulatus (strain ATCC BAA-309 / NBRC 16581 / SB1003).
   5406..5433    -  terminator     T7Te terminator: phage T7 early transcription terminator
   5449..5520    -  terminator     rrnB T1 terminator: transcription terminator T1 from the E. coli rrnB gene
   5537..5632    +  promoter       cat promoter (fragment): promoter of the E. coli cat gene encoding chloramphenicol acetyltransferase
   5633..6289    +  CDS            cat: CAT_ECOLX - Experimental evidence at protein level: Swiss-Prot protein existence level 1. This enzyme is an effector of chloramphenicol resistance in bacteria. From Escherichia coli. This protein is used as a marker in many commonly used cloning vectors, such as pACYC184.
   6313..6407    +  terminator     lambda t0 terminator: transcription terminator from phage lambda
   6496..7084    +  rep_origin     ori: high-copy-number ColE1/pMB1/pBR322/pUC origin of replication
