[The description below was written by a language model from this plasmid's Addgene catalogue record and pLannotate feature annotations shown in this document.]
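Description:
LacI_PlacO1_crtEBI_13 is a 7.2 kb bacterial expression plasmid built on the FTV backbone for producing the carotenoid neurosporene in E. coli. It replicates from a high-copy ColE1/pUC-type origin and is selected with chloramphenicol through a cat gene driven by its own promoter and followed by the lambda t0 terminator.

The payload is a three-gene crtEBI operon of Rhodobacter origin, codon optimized for E. coli and assembled by Gibson cloning. CrtE makes geranylgeranyl diphosphate from farnesyl diphosphate and isopentenyl diphosphate. CrtB condenses two GGPP molecules into phytoene, and CrtI desaturates phytoene in three steps to neurosporene. The annotation matches crtE and crtB to Rhodobacter sphaeroides proteins, while crtI is matched as a partial hit to the Rhodobacter capsulatus enzyme. The operon is transcribed from the PlacO1 promoter, seen in the feature table as two lac operators next to a lambda PL-derived core that the software labels as a PLtetO-1 fragment. A divergently oriented lacI gene with its native promoter supplies the repressor, so expression should be held off until relieved by IPTG. T7Te and rrnB T1 terminators are annotated downstream of the operon, although both are called on the reverse strand. A short araC fragment and a CAP binding site beside lacI appear to be remnants of earlier vector construction.

The "13" in the name suggests that this is one member of a numbered series of crtEBI variants, but the record does not say what distinguishes it. The associated study concerns searching and optimizing expression of multi-protein genetic systems in bacteria. The depositor notes that neurosporene overproduction requires a specific engineered host strain, E_IF3_15.
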