Addgene plasmid #63812: LacI_PlacO1_crtEBI_13
Purpose: expresses crtEBI genes for neurosporene production
Depositing lab: Howard Salis. Depositing organization: Pennsylvania State University. Publication: Efficient search, mapping, and optimization of multi-protein genetic systems in diverse bacteria. Farasat I, Kushwaha M, Collens J, Easterbrook M, Guido M, Salis HM. Mol Syst Biol. 2014 Jun 21;10:731. doi: 10.15252/msb.20134955. PubMed 24952589.
Backbone
  Vector backbone: FTV
  Vector type: Bacterial Expression
Growth in bacteria
  Bacterial resistance: Chloramphenicol, 25 μg/mL
  Growth temperature: 30°C
  Growth strain: DH10B
  Copy number: High Copy
Gene/Insert
  Gene/Insert name: crtEBI operon
  Species: Rhodobactor
  Mutation: Codon optimized for E.coli
  Promoter: Placo1
  Cloning method: Gibson Cloning
  Sequencing primers: 5′ pLTet-F; 3′ rrnB-T1-term-F
Terms and licenses: Academic/Nonprofit Terms; Industry Terms: Not Available to Industry
Depositor comments: Needs to be grown in E_IF3_15 strain for overproduction of neurosporene
How to cite: LacI_PlacO1_crtEBI_13 was a gift from Howard Salis (Addgene plasmid # 63812 ; http://n2t.net/addgene:63812 ; RRID:Addgene_63812)
