>Addgene plasmid #63812 | LacI_PlacO1_crtEBI_13 | addgene partial sequence | sequence record 108445 | CAT-R 5'-GCAACTGACTGAAATGCCTC-3'
CGGTGGTATATCCAGTGATTTTTTTCTCCATTTTAGCTTCCTTAGCTCCTGAAAATCTCGATAACTCAAA
AAATACGCCCGGTAGTGATCTTATTTCATTATGGTGAAAGTTGGAACCTCTTACGTGAACCTAGGCCAGG
CATCAAATAAAACGAAAGGCTCAGTCGAAAGACTGGGCCTTTCGTTTTATCTGTTGTTTGTCGGTGAACG
CTCTCTACTAGAGTCACACTGGCTCACCTTCGGGTGGGCCTTTCTGCGTTTATACCACAGCACAGCCATA
TGGCATTCACAACCGCGAAAAAAAACCCCGCCCTGTCAGGGGCGGGGTTTTTTTTTACACAGCAGACGTC
GAAGATCTTTATTAAGCACCGGTGCTGTGACGACCTTGTGTGTGTGTTATGGTTATTCTGCTGCCAGGCG
CTCAGCCGGTTCAGCTTCACGGCGCGCACGCGGCGCATCCGGAGCCAGTTTCGCCATGACCTCCGCAGAG
CCAATAACACCCGGTACACCGGCACCTGGGTGGGTGCCCGCACCAACCAGAAACAGATTTGCGACTTCTT
CAGAGATATTATGCGGACGGAACCAAGCAGATTGCAGGATGCGCGGTTCGATAGAGAAGCCTGCACCCCA
CGGGGACAGGTAACGATCACGGAAAGTTTCTGGCGTGAACACCAGGCTTGGACCAATGCGTTCACCAATG
CCCGGCATGGATTGTTCCAGGACTTCCAGGACGCTTTCGCGGTACGGCTCCGCAACCGCCTGCCAGTCTA
CCGGCTGTGCCTG
