>Addgene plasmid #63812 | LacI_PlacO1_crtEBI_13 | addgene partial sequence | sequence record 108446 | LacI-R 5'-GGCATACTCTGCGACATCGT-3'
GACTCTCTTCCGGGCGCTATCATGCCATACCGCGAAAGGTTTTGCGCCATTCGATGGTGTCAACGTAAAT
GCATGCCGCTTCGCCTTCCGGCCACCAGAATAGCCTGCGATTCAACGTCGACAATTGTGAGCGGATAACA
ATTGACATTGTGAGCGGATAACAAGATACTGAGCACATCAGCAGGACGCACTGACCGAATTCGATTTTTA
GGAACAGTTAAGGAGGTTAATAATGGCATTCGAACAACGTATTGAAGCTGCTATGGCTGCTGCTATTGCA
CGTGGCCAGGGTAGCGAAGCTCCGTCCAAACTGGCAACTGCGCTGGACTACGCTGTCACCCCTGGTGGTG
CGCGCATTCGTCCGACTCTGCTGCTGTCTGTCGCCACCGCTTGCGGCGATGACCGTCCTGCCCTGAGCGA
CGCGGCTGCGGTTGCCCTGGAACTGATCCATTGCGCTTCTCTGGTGCATGACGACCTGCCGTGCTTCGAC
GACGCTGAAATCCGTCGTGGTAAGCCAACCGTTCATCGTGCATACAGCGAACCGCTGGCTATCCTGACTG
GTGATTCCCTGATCGTTATGGGTTTCGAAGTTCTGGCGCGTGCGGCGGCTGATCAGCCACAACGTGCCCT
GCAACTGGTAACGGCTCTGGCGGTACGCACTGGTATGCCGATGGGCATCTGCGCTGGTCAGGGTTGGGAA
AGCGAATCTCAGATCAACCTGTCTGCATACCACCGTGCC
